Addgene plasmid #86188: pICSL1P2_AtU626
Purpose: (Empty Backbone) U626 Guide acceptor
Depositing lab: Mark Youles. Depositing organization: Sainsbury Laboratory, Norwich.
Backbone
  Vector backbone: pICSL47742
  Vector type: CRISPR
  Selectable markers: RFP
Growth in bacteria
  Bacterial resistance: Ampicillin, 100 μg/mL
  Growth temperature: 37°C
  Growth strain: DH5alpha
  Copy number: High Copy
Gene/Insert
  Gene/Insert name: None
Terms and licenses: Academic/Nonprofit Terms; Industry Terms: Not Available to Industry
How to cite: pICSL1P2_AtU626 was a gift from Mark Youles (Addgene plasmid # 86188 ; http://n2t.net/addgene:86188 ; RRID:Addgene_86188)
