[The description below was written by a language model from this plasmid's Addgene catalogue record and pLannotate feature annotations shown in this document.]
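Description:
pICSL1P2_AtU626 is an empty guide-RNA acceptor plasmid for plant CRISPR/Cas9 work, built on the pICSL47742 backbone. It is a small binary-type vector: nopaline-type left and right T-DNA border repeats flank the cloning region, and the backbone carries both a high-copy ColE1/pUC origin for propagation in E. coli and the broad-host-range incP oriV together with its replication initiator gene trfA, a combination normally used to permit maintenance in Agrobacterium. Bacterial selection is by ampicillin through the bla gene and its native promoter. A few short annotated fragments (attB2, TetR, lacI) appear to be sequence remnants rather than functional parts.

Between the borders, the circular map reads: Arabidopsis U6 snRNA promoter (annotated only as a short consensus fragment; the name indicates the U6-26 version), then a bacterial cassette of CAP binding site, lac promoter and lac operator driving mRFP1, followed by the rrnB T1 and T7Te terminators, and finally the Streptococcus pyogenes Cas9 guide RNA scaffold. The mRFP1 cassette therefore sits exactly where a spacer belongs, between the Pol III promoter and the scaffold. This layout suggests it acts as a visual dropout marker, consistent with RFP being listed as the selectable marker: colonies with the parental plasmid are red, while those in which the cassette has been replaced by a guide sequence are colourless, yielding a complete AtU6-driven sgRNA transcription unit. The record does not state the restriction sites or assembly scheme used for spacer insertion or downstream assembly, and no Cas9 gene or plant selection marker is annotated, so these would need to be supplied from other constructs.
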