Features (pLannotate 1.2.2; 18 found; start..end, strand, type, name):
      1..675     +  CDS            mRFP1: mRFP1 is a basic (constitutively fluorescent) red fluorescent protein published in 2002, derived from Discosoma sp.. It is reported to be a somewhat slowly-maturing monomer with low acid sensitivity.
    723..794     +  terminator     rrnB T1 terminator: transcription terminator T1 from the E. coli rrnB gene
    810..837     +  terminator     T7Te terminator: phage T7 early transcription terminator
    851..926     +  misc_RNA       gRNA scaffold: guide RNA scaffold for the Streptococcus pyogenes CRISPR/Cas9 system
    938..959     -  protein_bind   attB2 (fragment): mutant version of attB; recombination site for the Gateway® BP reaction BP Clonase™
   1013..1037    +  misc_feature   RB T-DNA repeat: right border repeat from nopaline C58 T-DNA
   1149..1169    -  CDS            TetR (fragment): tetracycline resistance regulatory protein; tetR
   1196..2341    -  CDS            trfA: TRFA_ECOLX - Experimental evidence at protein level: Swiss-Prot protein existence level 1. Also involved in plasmid copy number control, promoting intermolecular coupling of protein bound iterons at oriV, which inhibits replication initiation. From Escherichia coli.
   2677..3265    -  rep_origin     ori: high-copy-number ColE1/pMB1/pBR322/pUC origin of replication
   3436..4296    -  CDS            AmpR: β-lactamase; bla; confers resistance to ampicillin, carbenicillin, and related antibiotics
   4297..4401    -  promoter       AmpR promoter: bla
   4488..5119    -  rep_origin     oriV: incP origin of replication
   5211..5235    +  misc_feature   LB T-DNA repeat: left border repeat from nopaline C58 T-DNA
   5477..5493    +  promoter       AtU6 promoter (fragment): consensus promoter from the three Arabidopsis U6 snRNA genes (Waibel and Filipowicz, 1990; Nekrasov et al., 2013)
   5562..5649    +  CDS            lacI (fragment): lac repressor; lacI; The lac repressor binds to the lac operator to inhibit transcription in E. coli. This inhibition can be relieved by adding lactose or isopropyl-β-D-thiogalactopyranoside (IPTG).
   5662..5683    +  protein_bind   CAP binding site: CAP binding activates transcription in the presence of cAMP. E. coli catabolite activator protein
   5698..5728    +  promoter       lac promoter: promoter for the E. coli lac operon
   5736..5752    +  protein_bind   lac operator: The lac repressor binds to the lac operator to inhibit transcription in E. coli. This inhibition can be relieved by adding lactose or isopropyl-β-D-thiogalactopyranoside (IPTG). lac repressor encoded by lacI
>Addgene plasmid #86188 | pICSL1P2_AtU626 | addgene full sequence | sequence record 192853 | Addgene NGS Result
ATGGCTTCCTCCGAGGACGTTATCAAAGAGTTCATGCGTTTCAAAGTTCGTATGGAAGGTTCCGTTAACG
GTCACGAGTTCGAAATCGAAGGTGAAGGTGAAGGTCGTCCGTACGAAGGTACCCAGACCGCTAAACTGAA
AGTTACCAAAGGTGGTCCGCTGCCGTTCGCTTGGGACATCCTGTCCCCGCAGTTCCAGTACGGTTCCAAA
GCTTACGTTAAACACCCGGCTGACATCCCGGACTACCTGAAACTGTCCTTCCCGGAAGGTTTCAAATGGG
AACGTGTTATGAACTTCGAGGACGGTGGTGTTGTTACCGTTACCCAGGACTCCTCCCTGCAAGACGGTGA
GTTCATCTACAAAGTTAAACTGCGTGGTACCAACTTCCCGTCCGACGGTCCGGTTATGCAGAAAAAAACC
ATGGGTTGGGAAGCTTCCACCGAACGTATGTACCCGGAGGACGGTGCTCTGAAAGGTGAAATCAAAATGC
GTCTGAAACTGAAAGACGGTGGTCACTACGACGCTGAAGTTAAAACCACCTACATGGCTAAAAAACCGGT
TCAGCTGCCGGGTGCTTACAAAACCGACATCAAACTGGACATCACCTCCCACAACGAGGACTACACCATC
GTTGAACAGTACGAACGTGCTGAAGGTCGTCACTCCACCGGTGCTTAATAACGCTGATAGTGCTAGTGTA
GATCGCTACTAGAGCCAGGCATCAAATAAAACGAAAGGCTCAGTCGAAAGACTGGGCCTTTCGTTTTATC
TGTTGTTTGTCGGTGAACGCTCTCTACTAGAGTCACACTGGCTCACCTTCGGGTGGGCCTTTCTGCGTTT
ATACGTCTCAGTTTTAGAGCTAGAAATAGCAAGTTAAAATAAGGCTAGTCCGTTATCAACTTGAAAAAGT
GGCACCGAGTCGGTGCTTTTTTTCTAGACCCAGCTTTCTTGTACAAAGTTGGCATTACGCTACTATTGTC
TTCTGCACGAAGTGGTTTAAACTATCAGTGTTTGACAGGATATATTGGCGGGTAAACCTAAGAGAAAAGA
GCGTTTATTAGAATAATCGGATATTTAAAAGGGCGTGAAAAGGTTTATCCGTTCGTCCATTTGTATGTGC
ATGCCAACCACAGGGTTCCCCAGATCAGGCGCTGGCTGCTGAACCCCCAGCCGGAACTGACCCCACAAGG
CCCTAGCGTTTGCAATGCACCAGGTCATCATTGACCCAGGCGTGTTCCACCAGGCCGCTGCCTCGCAACT
CTTCGCAGGCTTCGCCGACCTGCTCGCGCCACTTCTTCACGCGGGTGGAATCCGATCCGCACATGAGGCG
GAAGGTTTCCAGCTTGAGCGGGTACGGCTCCCGGTGCGAGCTGAAATAGTCGAACATCCGTCGGGCCGTC
GGCGACAGCTTGCGGTACTTCTCCCATATGAATTTCGTGTAGTGGTCGCCAGCAAACAGCACGACGATTT
CCTCGTCGATCAGGACCTGGCAACGGGACGTTTTCTTGCCACGGTCCAGGACGCGGAAGCGGTGCAGCAG
CGACACCGATTCCAGGTGCCCAACGCGGTCGGACGTGAAGCCCATCGCCGTCGCCTGTAGGCGCGACAGG
CATTCCTCGGCCTTCGTGTAATACCGGCCATTGATCGACCAGCCCAGGTCCTGGCAAAGCTCGTAGAACG
TGAAGGTGATCGGCTCGCCGATAGGGGTGCGCTTCGCGTACTCCAACACCTGCTGCCACACCAGTTCGTC
ATCGTCGGCCCGCAGCTCGACGCCGGTGTAGGTGATCTTCACGTCCTTGTTGACGTGGAAAATGACCTTG
TTTTGCAGCGCCTCGCGCGGGATTTTCTTGTTGCGCGTGGTGAACAGGGCAGAGCGGGCCGTGTCGTTTG
GCATCGCTCGCATCGTGTCCGGCCACGGCGCAATATCGAACAAGGAAAGCTGCATTTCCTTGATCTGCTG
CTTCGTGTGTTTCAGCAACGCGGCCTGCTTGGCCTCGCTGACCTGTTTTGCCAGGTCCTCGCCGGCGGTT
TTTCGCTTCTTGGTCGTCATAGTTCCTCGCGTGTCGATGGTCATCGACTTCGCCAAACCTGCCGCCTCCT
GTTCAAGACGACGCGAACGCTCCACGGCGGCCGATGGCGCGGGCAGGGCAGGGGGAGCCAGTTGCACGCT
GTCGCGCTCGATCTTGGCCGTAGCTTGCTGGACCATCGAGCCGACGGACTGGAAGGTTTCGCGGGGCGCA
CGCATGACGGTGCGGCTTGCGATGGTTTCGGCATCCTCGGCGGAAAACCCCGCGTCGATCAGTTCTTGCC
TGTATGCCTTCCGGTCAAACGTCCGATTCATTCACCCTCCTTGCGGGATTGCCCCGACTCACGCCGGGGC
AATGTGCCCTTATTCCTGATTTGACCCGCCTGGTGCCTTGGTGTCCAGATAATCCACCTTATCGGCAATG
AAGTCGGTCCCGTAGACCGTCTGGCCGTCCTTCTCGTACTTGGTATTCCGAATCTTGCCCTGCACGAATA
CCAGCGACCCCTTGCCCAAATACTTGCCGTGGGCCTCGGCCTGAGAGCCAAAACACTTGATGCGGAAGAA
GTCGGTGCGCTCCTGCTTGTCGCCGGCATCGTTGCGCCACATCTAGGATCTGCCAGGAACCGTAAAAAGG
CCGCGTTGCTGGCGTTTTTCCATAGGCTCCGCCCCCCTGACGAGCATCACAAAAATCGACGCTCAAGTCA
GAGGTGGCGAAACCCGACAGGACTATAAAGATACCAGGCGTTTCCCCCTGGAAGCTCCCTCGTGCGCTCT
CCTGTTCCGACCCTGCCGCTTACCGGATACCTGTCCGCCTTTCTCCCTTCGGGAAGCGTGGCGCTTTCTC
ATAGCTCACGCTGTAGGTATCTCAGTTCGGTGTAGGTCGTTCGCTCCAAGCTGGGCTGTGTGCACGAACC
CCCCGTTCAGCCCGACCGCTGCGCCTTATCCGGTAACTATCGTCTTGAGTCCAACCCGGTAAGACACGAC
TTATCGCCACTGGCAGCAGCCACTGGTAACAGGATTAGCAGAGCGAGGTATGTAGGCGGTGCTACAGAGT
TCTTGAAGTGGTGGCCTAACTACGGCTACACTAGAAGAACAGTATTTGGTATCTGCGCTCTGCTGAAGCC
AGTTACCTTCGGAAAAAGAGTTGGTAGCTCTTGATCCGGCAAACAAACCACCGCTGGTAGCGGTGGTTTT
TTTGTTTGCAAGCAGCAGATTACGCGCAGAAAAAAAGGATCTCAAGAAGATCCTTTGATCTTTTCTACGG
GGTCTGACGCTCAGTGGAACGAAAACTCACGTTAAGGGATTTTGGTCATGAGATTATCAAAAAGGATCTT
CACCTAGATCCTTTTAAATTAAAAATGAAGTTTTAAATCAATCTAAAGTATATATGAGTAAACTTGGTCT
GACAGTTACCAATGCTTAATCAGTGAGGCACCTATCTCAGCGATCTGTCTATTTCGTTCATCCATAGTTG
CCTGACTCCCCGTCGTGTAGATAACTACGATACGGGAGGGCTTACCATCTGGCCCCAGTGCTGCAATGAT
ACCGCGAGAACCACGCTCACCGGCTCCAGATTTATCAGCAATAAACCAGCCAGCCGGAAGGGCCGAGCGC
AGAAGTGGTCCTGCAACTTTATCCGCCTCCATCCAGTCTATTAATTGTTGCCGGGAAGCTAGAGTAAGTA
GTTCGCCAGTTAATAGTTTGCGCAACGTTGTTGCCATTGCTACAGGCATCGTGGTGTCACGCTCGTCGTT
TGGTATGGCTTCATTCAGCTCCGGTTCCCAACGATCAAGGCGAGTTACATGATCCCCCATGTTGTGCAAA
AAAGCGGTTAGCTCCTTCGGTCCTCCGATCGTTGTCAGAAGTAAGTTGGCCGCAGTGTTATCACTCATGG
TTATGGCAGCACTGCATAATTCTCTTACTGTCATGCCATCCGTAAGATGCTTTTCTGTGACTGGTGAGTA
CTCAACCAAGTCATTCTGAGAATAGTGTATGCGGCGACCGAGTTGCTCTTGCCCGGCGTCAATACGGGAT
AATACCGCGCCACATAGCAGAACTTTAAAAGTGCTCATCATTGGAAAACGTTCTTCGGGGCGAAAACTCT
CAAGGATCTTACCGCTGTTGAGATCCAGTTCGATGTAACCCACTCGTGCACCCAACTGATCTTCAGCATC
TTTTACTTTCACCAGCGTTTCTGGGTGAGCAAAAACAGGAAGGCAAAATGCCGCAAAAAAGGGAATAAGG
GCGACACGGAAATGTTGAATACTCATACTCTTCCTTTTTCAATATTATTGAAGCATTTATCAAGGTTATT
GTCTCATGAGCGGATACATATTTGAATGTATTTAGAAAAATAAACAAATAGGGGTTCCGCGCACGAATTG
GCCAGCGCTGCCATTTTTGGGGTGAGGCCGTTCGCGGCCGAGGGGCGCAGCCCCTGGGGGGATGGGAGGC
CCGCGTTAGCGGGCCGGGAGGGTTCGAGAAGGGGGGGCACCCCCCTTCGGCGTGCGCGGTCACGCGCACA
GGGCGCAGCCCTGGTTAAAAACAAGGTTTATAAATATTGGTTTAAAAGCAGGTTAAAAGACAGGTTAGCG
GTGGCCGAAAAACGGGCGGAAACCCTTGCAAATGCTGGATTTTCTGCCTGTGGACAGCCCCTCAAATGTC
AATAGGTGCGCCCCTCATCTGTCAGCACTCTGCCCCTCAAGTGTCAAGGATCGCGCCCCTCATCTGTCAG
TAGTCGCGCCCCTCAAGTGTCAATACCGCAGGGCACTTATCCCCAGGCTTGTCCACATCATCTGTGGGAA
ACTCGCGTAAAATCAGGCGTTTTCGCCGATTTGCGAGGCTGGCCAGCTCCACGTCGCCGGCCGAAATCGA
GCCTGCCCCTCATCTGTCAACGCCGCGCCGGGTGAGTCGGCCCCTCAAGTGTCAACGTCCGCCCCTCATC
TGTCAGTGAGGGCCAAGTTTTCCGCGAGGTATCCACAACGCCGGCGGCCGCGGTGTCTCGCACACGGCTT
CGACGGCGTTTCTGGCGCGTTTGCAGGGCCATAGACGGCCGCCAGCCCAGCGGCGAGGGCAACCAGCCCG
GTGAGCGTCGCAAAGGAGATCCTGATCTGACTGATGGGCTGCCTGTATCGAGTGGTGATTTTGTGCCGAG
CTGCCGGTCGGGGAGCTGTTGGCTGGCTGGTGGCAGGATATATTGTGGTGTAAACAAATTGACGCTTAGA
CAACTTAATAACACATTGCGGACGTTTTTAATGTACTGGGGTGGATGCAGTGGGCCCCACTCTGTGAAGA
CAAGCAAGAATTCAAGCTTGGAGCATCTTCATTCTTAAGATATGAAGATAATCTTCAAAAGGCCCCTGGG
AATCTGAAAGAAGAGAAGCAGGCCCATTTATATGGGAAAGAACAATAGTATTTCTTATATAGGCCCATTT
AAGTTGAAAACAATCTTCAAAAGTCCCACATCGCTTAGATAAGAAAACGAAGCTGAGTTTATATACAGCT
AGAGTCGAAGTAGTGATTGTGAGACGGATATCAATACGCAAACCGCCTCTCCCCGCGCGTTGGCCGATTC
ATTAATGCAGCTGGCACGACAGGTTTCCCGACTGGAAAGCGGGCAGTGAGCGCAACGCAATTAATGTGAG
TTAGCTCACTCATTAGGCACCCCAGGCTTTACACTTTATGCTTCCGGCTCGTATGTTGTGTGGAATTGTG
AGCGGATAACAATTTCACACATACTAGAGAAAGAGGAGAAATACTAG
